>Addgene plasmid #81331 | pDONR223_OR2T33_p.L60P | addgene full sequence | sequence record 168463 | Addgene NGS Result
GGCAGTTCCCTACTCTCGCGTTAACGCTAGCATGGATGTTTTCCCAGTCACGACGTTGTAAAACGACGGC
CAGTCTTAAGCTCGGGCCCCAAATAATGATTTTATTTTGACTGATAGTGACCTGTTCGTTGCAACAAATT
GATGAGCAATGCTTTTTTATAATGCCAACTTTGTACAAAAAAGTTGGCACCATGGAGATGAGAAATACTA
CCCCAGATTTTATTCTCCTAGGACTCTTTAACCACACCAGAGCCCACCAAGTCCTCTTCATGATGGTTCT
GAGTATCGTTTTGACCTCCCTGTTTGGCAATTCCCTCATGATTCTCCTGATTCACTGGGACCACCGGCTC
CACACGCCCATGTACTTCCCCCTGAGCCAACTTTCCCTCATGGACATGATGCTGGTTTCCACCACTGTGC
CCAAAATGGCGGCTGACTACTTGACCGGAAGTAAGGCCATCTCCCGCGCTGGCTGTGGTGTGCAGATCTT
CTTCCTCCCCACACTGGGTGGTGGAGAGTGCTTCCTCTTAGCAGCCATGGCCTATGACCGCTATGCGGCT
GTCTGCCACCCACTCCGATATCCCACTCTCATGAGCTGGCAGCTGTGCCTGAGGATGACCATGTCGTGTT
GGCTCCTGGGTGCAGCTGACGGGCTCCTGCAGGCTGTTGTTACCCTGAGCTTCCCATATTGTGGTGCACA
CGAGATCGATCACTTCTTCTGCGAGACCCCCGTGCTGGTGCGTTTGGCTTGTGCTGACACTTCAGTCTTC
GAAAACGCCATGTACATCTGCTGTGTGTTAATGCTCCTGGTCCCCTTTTCCCTCATCCTGTCCTCCTATG
GTCTCATCCTCGCTGCTGTTCTGCACATGCGCTCTACAGAAGCCCGCAAGAAGGCCTTTGCCACCTGCTC
TTCACATGTGGCTGTGGTGGGACTCTTTTATGGAGCTGCCATTTTTACCTATATGAGACCCAAATCCCAT
AGGTCCACTAACCATGACAAGGTTGTGTCAGCCTTCTATACTATGTTCACCCCTTTACTAAACCCCCTCA
TCTACAGTGTGAAGAACAGTGAGGTGAAGGGAGCCCTGAAACGGTGGCTGGGGACGTGTGTAAACATAAA
ACACCAGCAAAATGAGGCCCACAGGTCAAGATTGCCAACTTTCTTGTACAAAGTTGGCATTATAAGAAAG
CATTGCTTATCAATTTGTTGCAACGAACAGGTCACTATCAGTCAAAATAAAATCATTATTTGCCATCCAG
CTGATATCCCCTATAGTGAGTCGTATTACATGGTCATAGCTGTTTCCTGGCAGCTCTGGCCCGTGTCTCA
AAATCTCTGATGTTACATTGCACAAGATAAAAATATATCATCATGCCTCCTCTAGACCAGCCAGGACAGA
AATGCCTCGACTTCGCTGCTACCCAAGGTTGCCGGGTGACGCACACCGTGGAAACGGATGAAGGCACGAA
CCCAGTGGACATAAGCCTGTTCGGTTCGTAAGCTGTAATGCAAGTAGCGTATGCGCTCACGCAACTGGTC
CAGAACCTTGACCGAACGCAGCGGTGGTAACGGCGCAGTGGCGGTTTTCATGGCTTGTTATGACTGTTTT
TTTGGGGTACAGTCTATGCCTCGGGCATCCAAGCAGCAAGCGCGTTACGCCGTGGGTCGATGTTTGATGT
TATGGAGCAGCAACGATGTTACGCAGCAGGGCAGTCGCCCTAAAACAAAGTTAAACATTATGAGGGAAGC
GGTGATCGCCGAAGTATCGACTCAACTATCAGAGGTAGTTGGCGTCATCGAGCGCCATCTCGAACCGACG
TTGCTGGCCGTACATTTGTACGGCTCCGCAGTGGATGGCGGCCTGAAGCCACACAGTGATATTGATTTGC
TGGTTACGGTGACCGTAAGGCTTGATGAAACAACGCGGCGAGCTTTGATCAACGACCTTTTGGAAACTTC
GGCTTCCCCTGGAGAGAGCGAGATTCTCCGCGCTGTAGAAGTCACCATTGTTGTGCACGACGACATCATT
CCGTGGCGTTATCCAGCTAAGCGCGAACTGCAATTTGGAGAATGGCAGCGCAATGACATTCTTGCAGGTA
TCTTCGAGCCAGCCACGATCGACATTGATCTGGCTATCTTGCTGACAAAAGCAAGAGAACATAGCGTTGC
CTTGGTAGGTCCAGCGGCGGAGGAACTCTTTGATCCGGTTCCTGAACAGGATCTATTTGAGGCGCTAAAT
GAAACCTTAACGCTATGGAACTCGCCGCCCGACTGGGCTGGCGATGAGCGAAATGTAGTGCTTACGTTGT
CCCGCATTTGGTACAGCGCAGTAACCGGCAAAATCGCGCCGAAGGATGTCGCTGCCGACTGGGCAATGGA
GCGCCTGCCGGCCCAGTATCAGCCCGTCATACTTGAAGCTAGACAGGCTTATCTTGGACAAGAAGAAGAT
CGCTTGGCCTCGCGCGCAGATCAGTTGGAAGAATTTGTCCACTACGTGAAAGGCGAGATCACCAAGGTAG
TCGGCAAATAACCCTCGAGCCACCCATGACCAAAATCCCTTAACGTGAGTTACGCGTCGTTCCACTGAGC
GTCAGACCCCGTAGAAAAGATCAAAGGATCTTCTTGAGATCCTTTTTTTCTGCGCGTAATCTGCTGCTTG
CAAACAAAAAAACCACCGCTACCAGCGGTGGTTTGTTTGCCGGATCAAGAGCTACCAACTCTTTTTCCGA
AGGTAACTGGCTTCAGCAGAGCGCAGATACCAAATACTGTTCTTCTAGTGTAGCCGTAGTTAGGCCACCA
CTTCAAGAACTCTGTAGCACCGCCTACATACCTCGCTCTGCTAATCCTGTTACCAGTGGCTGCTGCCAGT
GGCGATAAGTCGTGTCTTACCGGGTTGGACTCAAGACGATAGTTACCGGATAAGGCGCAGCGGTCGGGCT
GAACGGGGGGTTCGTGCACACAGCCCAGCTTGGAGCGAACGACCTACACCGAACTGAGATACCTACAGCG
TGAGCTATGAGAAAGCGCCACGCTTCCCGAAGGGAGAAAGGCGGACAGGTATCCGGTAAGCGGCAGGGTC
GGAACAGGAGAGCGCACGAGGGAGCTTCCAGGGGGAAACGCCTGGTATCTTTATAGTCCTGTCGGGTTTC
GCCACCTCTGACTTGAGCGTCGATTTTTGTGATGCTCGTCAGGGGGGCGGAGCCTATGGAAAAACGCCAG
CAACGCGGCCTTTTTACGGTTCCTGGCCTTTTGCTGGCCTTTTGCTCACATGTTCTTTCCTGCGTTATCC
CCTGATTCTGTGGATAACCGTATTACCGCCTTTGAGTGAGCTGATACCGCTCGCCGCAGCCGAACGACCG
AGCGCAGCGAGTCAGTGAGCGAGGAAGCGGAAGAGCGCCCAATACGCAAACCGCCTCTCCCCGCGCGTTG
GCCGATTCATTAATGCAGCTGGCACGACAGGTTTCCCGACTGGAAAGCGGGCAGTGAGCGCAACGCAATT
AATACGCGTACCGCTAGCCAGGAAGAGTTTGTAGAAACGCAAAAAGGCCATCCGTCAGGATGGCCTTCTG
CTTAGTTTGATGCCTGGCAGTTTATGGCGGGCGTCCTGCCCGCCACCCTCCGGGCCGTTGCTTCACAACG
TTCAAATCCGCTCCCGGCGGATTTGTCCTACTCAGGAGAGCGTTCACCGACAAACAACAGATAAAACGAA
AGGCCCAGTCTTCCGACTGAGCCTTTCGTTTTATTTGATGCCT
Features (pLannotate 1.2.2; 12 found; start..end, strand, type, name):
     38..74      -  CDS            lacZα (fragment): LacZα fragment of β-galactosidase; lacZ fragment
     91..186     +  protein_bind   attL3: mutant version of attL; recombination site for the Gateway® LR reaction LR Clonase™
    219..1109    +  CDS            Olfr56 (fragment): OLF56_MOUSE - Also known as Mor276-1 From Mus musculus (Mouse).
   1156..1251    -  protein_bind   attL3: mutant version of attL; recombination site for the Gateway® LR reaction LR Clonase™
   1270..1288    -  promoter       T7 promoter: promoter for bacteriophage T7 RNA polymerase
   1478..1501    +  promoter       Pc promoter (fragment): intI1 (promoter lies within the coding sequence); class 1 integron promoter
   1677..1733    +  CDS            GmR (fragment): gentamycin acetyltransferase; aacC1; confers resistance to gentamycin
   1740..2531    +  CDS            SmR: aminoglycoside adenylyltransferase (Murphy, 1985); aadA; confers resistance to spectinomycin and streptomycin
   2624..3212    +  rep_origin     ori: high-copy-number ColE1/pMB1/pBR322/pUC origin of replication
   3395..3487    +  CDS            lacI (fragment): lac repressor; lacI; The lac repressor binds to the lac operator to inhibit transcription in E. coli. This inhibition can be relieved by adding lactose or isopropyl-β-D-thiogalactopyranoside (IPTG).
   3542..3569    -  terminator     rrnB T2 terminator: transcription terminator T2 from the E. coli rrnB gene
   3701..3744    +  terminator     rrnB T1 terminator: Escherichia coli rrnB; transcription terminator T1 from the E. coli rrnB gene
