[The description below was written by a language model from this plasmid's Addgene catalogue record and pLannotate feature annotations shown in this document.]
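Description:
pDONR223_OR2T33_p.L60P is a Gateway entry clone built in the Invitrogen pDONR223 backbone and propagated in E. coli. It replicates from a high-copy ColE1/pUC-type origin and is selected with spectinomycin through the aadA (SmR) aminoglycoside adenylyltransferase gene. That gene sits downstream of a fragment of the class 1 integron Pc promoter and a short remnant of a gentamicin resistance gene. The full sequence record is 3,753 nt. Small lacZα and lacI fragments and the rrnB T1 and T2 transcription terminators are backbone remnants that help insulate the cloning region.

The payload is the human olfactory receptor gene OR2T33 carrying the L60P missense substitution. It lies between two attL recombination sites in opposite orientations. The automated annotation labels both as attL3, and it labels the open reading frame as a fragment of mouse Olfr56. That label most likely reflects a homology match to a related olfactory receptor, since the catalogue entry gives the insert as human. The insert has no promoter for expression. A T7 promoter lies just outside one attL site, and M13 primer sites flank the cassette for sequence verification. The clone is in the "open" configuration, with no stop codon immediately after the coding sequence, so an LR Clonase reaction can move the ORF into destination vectors that supply a promoter and, if wanted, a C-terminal tag or fusion partner.

The plasmid belongs to the Target Accelerator Plasmid Collection, a set of mutant alleles assembled for systematic functional testing of rare cancer-associated variants. It serves as a shuttle source for making expression constructs of this variant.
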