Addgene plasmid #81331: pDONR223_OR2T33_p.L60P
Purpose: Gateway Donor vector containing OR2T33 , part of the Target Accelerator Plasmid Collection.
Depositing lab: Jesse Boehm & William Hahn & David Root. Depositing organization: Broad Institute. Publication: Systematic Functional Interrogation of Rare Cancer Variants Identifies Oncogenic Alleles. Kim E, Ilic N, Shrestha Y, Zou L, Kamburov A, Zhu C, Yang X, Lubonja R, Tran N, Nguyen C, Lawrence MS, Piccioni F, Bagul M, Doench JG, Chouinard CR, Wu X, Hogstrom L, Natoli T, Tamayo P, Horn H, Corsello SM, Lage K, Root DE, Subramanian A, Golub TR, Getz G, Boehm JS, Hahn WC. Cancer Discov. 2016 Jul;6(7):714-26. doi: 10.1158/2159-8290.CD-16-0160. Epub 2016 May 4. PubMed 27147599.
Backbone
  Vector backbone: pDONR223
  Backbone manufacturer: Invitrogen
  Backbone size w/o insert (bp): 2790
  Vector type: Gateway Entry vector
Growth in bacteria
  Bacterial resistance: Spectinomycin, 50 μg/mL
  Growth temperature: 37°C
  Growth strain: DH5alpha
  Copy number: High Copy
Gene/Insert
  Gene/Insert name: OR2T33
  Species: H. sapiens (human)
  Mutation: L60P
  GenBank ID: NM_001004695.1
  Entrez Gene: OR2T33 (a.k.a. OR1-56)
  Promoter: None
  Cloning method: Gateway Cloning
  Sequencing primers: 5′ M13pUC-fwd; 3′ M13-Rev
Terms and licenses: Academic/Nonprofit Terms; Industry Terms: Not Available to Industry
Depositor comments: Open state: NO stop codon immediately follows insert
How to cite: pDONR223_OR2T33_p.L60P was a gift from Jesse Boehm & William Hahn & David Root (Addgene plasmid # 81331 ; http://n2t.net/addgene:81331 ; RRID:Addgene_81331)
