>Addgene plasmid #81331 | pDONR223_OR2T33_p.L60P | depositor partial sequence | sequence record 154650 | Insert sequence
ATGGAGATGAGAAATACTACCCCAGATTTTATTCTCCTAGGACTCTTTAACCACACCAGAGCCCACCAAG
TCCTCTTCATGATGGTTCTGAGTATCGTTTTGACCTCCCTGTTTGGCAATTCCCTCATGATTCTCCTGAT
TCACTGGGACCACCGGCTCCACACGCCCATGTACTTCCCCCTGAGCCAACTTTCCCTCATGGACATGATG
CTGGTTTCCACCACTGTGCCCAAAATGGCGGCTGACTACTTGACCGGAAGTAAGGCCATCTCCCGCGCTG
GCTGTGGTGTGCAGATCTTCTTCCTCCCCACACTGGGTGGTGGAGAGTGCTTCCTCTTAGCAGCCATGGC
CTATGACCGCTATGCGGCTGTCTGCCACCCACTCCGATATCCCACTCTCATGAGCTGGCAGCTGTGCCTG
AGGATGACCATGTCGTGTTGGCTCCTGGGTGCAGCTGACGGGCTCCTGCAGGCTGTTGTTACCCTGAGCT
TCCCATATTGTGGTGCACACGAGATCGATCACTTCTTCTGCGAGACCCCCGTGCTGGTGCGTTTGGCTTG
TGCTGACACTTCAGTCTTCGAAAACGCCATGTACATCTGCTGTGTGTTAATGCTCCTGGTCCCCTTTTCC
CTCATCCTGTCCTCCTATGGTCTCATCCTCGCTGCTGTTCTGCACATGCGCTCTACAGAAGCCCGCAAGA
AGGCCTTTGCCACCTGCTCTTCACATGTGGCTGTGGTGGGACTCTTTTATGGAGCTGCCATTTTTACCTA
TATGAGACCCAAATCCCATAGGTCCACTAACCATGACAAGGTTGTGTCAGCCTTCTATACTATGTTCACC
CCTTTACTAAACCCCCTCATCTACAGTGTGAAGAACAGTGAGGTGAAGGGAGCCCTGAAACGGTGGCTGG
GGACGTGTGTAAACATAAAACACCAGCAAAATGAGGCCCACAGGTCAAGA
